>Addgene plasmid #34169 | KHBD00006 | depositor partial sequence | sequence record 40736 | KHBD00006 sequence 423 bps
ATGTCCGCTTCAGTGAGCAGTAAGAGCACCGTGGTATCCTCCATCATCTCGGGCCTCCTGAGCATTGTTT
TGTTCGGCACACTGCGTTTCTGCTCAGAATGGTTTAACGACTCGCAGCTGAGGGTCCTTTTGGGCGGATA
CCTCTTCTCCTGGGTGTTCATCCTGAGCCTCACGTGCGTCTCCAACGCGGAGATGGTTGTTTTCGGCCAG
GACTTCCAGGCCAAGCTGCTACCAGAGATTATTTTCTGTCTCTCACTCACGGTGGCCGCCGCGGGACTCG
TGCATCGTGTCTGCGCCACCACCAGTGTTCTCTTTTCCCTGGTGGGGCTCTACTTCCTTAACAGGATCTC
CACGAAGTATTACTCCGTTCAGGTGCCCAGCGTGGATGCTCCTACGACGAGAAAGGGCGGAAAGAAGTTC
AAA
