>Addgene plasmid #34169 | KHBD00006 | addgene partial sequence | sequence record 41633 | M13-Rev 5'-CAGGAAACAGCTATGACC-3'
CAGCTGGATGGCAAATAATGATTTTATTTTGACTGATAGTGACCTGTTCGTTGCAACAAATTGATAAGCA
ATGCTTTCTTATAATGCCAACTTTGTACAAGAAAGTTGGCAATTTGAACTTCTTTCCGCCCTTTCTCGTC
GTAGGAGCATCCACGCTGGGCACCTGAACGGAGTAATACTTCGTGGAGATCCTGTTAAGGAAGTAGAGCC
CCACCAGGGAAAAGAGAACACTGGTGGTGGCGCAGACACGATGCACGAGTCCCGCGGCGGCCACCGTGAG
TGAGAGACAGAAAATAATCTCTGGTAGCAGCTTGGCCTGGAAGTCCTGGCCGAAAACAACCATCTCCGCG
TTGGAGACGCACGTGAGGCTCAGGATGAACACCCAGGAGAAGAGGTATCCGCCCAAAAGGACCCTCAGCT
GCGAGTCGTTAAACCATTCTGAGCAGAAACGCAGTGTGCCGAACAAAACAATGCTCAGGAGGCCCGAGAT
GATGGAGGATACCACGGTGCTCTTACTGCTCACTGAAGCGGACATGGNGCCAACTTTTTTGTACAAAGTT
GGCATTATAAAAAAGCATTGCTCATCAATTTGTTGCAACGAACAGGTCACTATCAGTCAAAATAAAATCA
TTATTTGGGGCCCGAGCTTAAGACTGGCCGTCGTTTTACAACGTCGTGACTGGGAAAACATCCATGCTAG
CGTTAACGCGAGAGTAGGGAACTGCCAGGCATCAAATAAAACGAAAGGCTCAGTCGGAAGACTGGGCCTT
TCGTTTTATCTGTTGTT
