[The description below was written by a language model from this plasmid's Addgene catalogue record.]
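Description:
KHBD00006 is a Gateway entry-type clone built in the Invitrogen pDONR221 donor vector backbone, carrying the open reading frame of the Drosophila melanogaster gene CG31460 (FBgn0051460). The insert is recorded as 423 bp in a backbone of about 2.5 kb without insert, and it was introduced by Gateway recombination cloning. The plasmid is maintained in E. coli as a high-copy construct under kanamycin selection. The record lists M13 forward and reverse priming sites flanking the insert for sequence verification. No feature table is provided, so the exact positions of the recombination sites, origin and resistance cassette are not documented here. In a pDONR221-derived clone, the ORF would normally sit between attL sites generated by the BP reaction.

As is usual for a Gateway donor or entry plasmid, no promoter for expressing the insert is recorded. The construct serves as a shuttle from which the ORF can be moved by LR recombination into destination vectors that supply promoters, tags or fusion domains. The depositor notes that the ORFs in this collection were cloned open-ended, without a stop codon, which allows in-frame C-terminal fusions after transfer as well as N-terminal ones. The clone belongs to a collection associated with a study on automated protein–DNA interaction screening of Drosophila regulatory elements. This suggests its intended role is as a source ORF for building fusion constructs for such assays, although the record does not state the function of CG31460 or the specific destination vectors used.
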