Addgene plasmid #34169: KHBD00006
Depositing lab: Bart Deplancke. Depositing organization: Swiss Federal Institute of Technology (EPFL). Publication: Automated protein-DNA interaction screening of Drosophila regulatory elements. Korneel Hens, Jean-Daniel Feuz, Alina Isakova, Antonina Lagovitina, Andreas Massouras, Julien Bryois, Patrick Callaerts, Susan E. Celniker, Bart Deplancke. Nat Methods. 2011 Oct 30;8(12):1065-70. 10.1038/nmeth.1763 PubMed 22037703.
Backbone
  Vector backbone: pDONR221
  Backbone manufacturer: Invitrogen
  Backbone size w/o insert (bp): 2536
  Vector type: Gateway Donor Vector
Growth in bacteria
  Bacterial resistance: Kanamycin, 50 μg/mL
  Growth temperature: 37°C
  Growth strain: DH5alpha
  Copy number: High Copy
Gene/Insert
  Gene/Insert name: CG31460 (alt names: FBgn0051460; CG31460)
  Species: D. melanogaster (fly)
  Insert size (bp): 423
  Entrez Gene: CG31460 (a.k.a. Dmel_CG31460, BcDNA:RE67710, CG11745, Dmel\CG31460)
  Cloning method: Gateway Cloning
  Sequencing primers: 5′ M13F; 3′ M13R
Terms and licenses: Academic/Nonprofit Terms; Industry Terms: Not Available to Industry
Depositor comments: Please note that the ORFs in this collection were cloned open-ended (without a stop codon).
How to cite: KHBD00006 was a gift from Bart Deplancke (Addgene plasmid # 34169 ; http://n2t.net/addgene:34169 ; RRID:Addgene_34169)
